>Addgene plasmid #183038 | pLenti_CMV:Flag-OgNLuc_SV40:PuroR | addgene full sequence | sequence record 359604 | Addgene NGS Result
TTCTTTCCTGCGTTATCCCCTGATTCTGTGGATAACCGTATTACCGCCTTTGAGTGAGCTGATACCGCTC
GCCGCAGCCGAACGACCGAGCGCAGCGAGTCAGTGAGCGAGGAAGCGGAAGAGCGCCCAATACGCAAACC
GCCTCTCCCCGCGCGTTGGCCGATTCATTAATGCAGCTGGCACGACAGGTTTCCCGACTGGAAAGCGGGC
AGTGAGCGCAACGCAATTAATGTGAGTTAGCTCACTCATTAGGCACCCCAGGCTTTACACTTTATGCTTC
CGGCTCGTATGTTGTGTGGAATTGTGAGCGGATAACAATTTCACACAGGAAACAGCTATGACCATGATTA
CGCCAAGCGCGCAATTAACCCTCACTAAAGGGAACAAAAGCTGGAGCTGCAAGCTTAATGTAGTCTTATG
CAATACTCTTGTAGTCTTGCAACATGGTAACGATGAGTTAGCAACATGCCTTACAAGGAGAGAAAAAGCA
CCGTGCATGCCGATTGGTGGAAGTAAGGTGGTACGATCGTGCCTTATTAGGAAGGCAACAGACGGGTCTG
ACATGGATTGGACGAACCACTGAATTGCCGCATTGCAGAGATATTGTATTTAAGTGCCTAGCTCGATACA
TAAACGGGTCTCTCTGGTTAGACCAGATCTGAGCCTGGGAGCTCTCTGGCTAACTAGGGAACCCACTGCT
TAAGCCTCAATAAAGCTTGCCTTGAGTGCTTCAAGTAGTGTGTGCCCGTCTGTTGTGTGACTCTGGTAAC
TAGAGATCCCTCAGACCCTTTTAGTCAGTGTGGAAAATCTCTAGCAGTGGCGCCCGAACAGGGACTTGAA
AGCGAAAGGGAAACCAGAGGAGCTCTCTCGACGCAGGACTCGGCTTGCTGAAGCGCGCACGGCAAGAGGC
GAGGGGCGGCGACTGGTGAGTACGCCAAAAATTTTGACTAGCGGAGGCTAGAAGGAGAGAGATGGGTGCG
AGAGCGTCAGTATTAAGCGGGGGAGAATTAGATCGCGATGGGAAAAAATTCGGTTAAGGCCAGGGGGAAA
GAAAAAATATAAATTAAAACATATAGTATGGGCAAGCAGGGAGCTAGAACGATTCGCAGTTAATCCTGGC
CTGTTAGAAACATCAGAAGGCTGTAGACAAATACTGGGACAGCTACAACCATCCCTTCAGACAGGATCAG
AAGAACTTAGATCATTATATAATACAGTAGCAACCCTCTATTGTGTGCATCAAAGGATAGAGATAAAAGA
CACCAAGGAAGCTTTAGACAAGATAGAGGAAGAGCAAAACAAAAGTAAGACCACCGCACAGCAAGCGGCC
GCTGATCTTCAGACCTGGAGGAGGAGATATGAGGGACAATTGGAGAAGTGAATTATATAAATATAAAGTA
GTAAAAATTGAACCATTAGGAGTAGCACCCACCAAGGCAAAGAGAAGAGTGGTGCAGAGAGAAAAAAGAG
CAGTGGGAATAGGAGCTTTGTTCCTTGGGTTCTTGGGAGCAGCAGGAAGCACTATGGGCGCAGCGTCAAT
GACGCTGACGGTACAGGCCAGACAATTATTGTCTGGTATAGTGCAGCAGCAGAACAATTTGCTGAGGGCT
ATTGAGGCGCAACAGCATCTGTTGCAACTCACAGTCTGGGGCATCAAGCAGCTCCAGGCAAGAATCCTGG
CTGTGGAAAGATACCTAAAGGATCAACAGCTCCTGGGGATTTGGGGTTGCTCTGGAAAACTCATTTGCAC
CACTGCTGTGCCTTGGAATGCTAGTTGGAGTAATAAATCTCTGGAACAGATTTGGAATCACACGACCTGG
ATGGAGTGGGACAGAGAAATTAACAATTACACAAGCTTAATACACTCCTTAATTGAAGAATCGCAAAACC
AGCAAGAAAAGAATGAACAAGAATTATTGGAATTAGATAAATGGGCAAGTTTGTGGAATTGGTTTAACAT
AACAAATTGGCTGTGGTATATAAAATTATTCATAATGATAGTAGGAGGCTTGGTAGGTTTAAGAATAGTT
TTTGCTGTACTTTCTATAGTGAATAGAGTTAGGCAGGGATATTCACCATTATCGTTTCAGACCCACCTCC
CAACCCCGAGGGGACCCGACAGGCCCGAAGGAATAGAAGAAGAAGGTGGAGAGAGAGACAGAGACAGATC
CATTCGATTAGTGAACGGATCTCGACGGTATCGGTTAACTTTTAAAAGAAAAGGGGGGATTGGGGGGTAC
AGTGCAGGGGAAAGAATAGTAGACATAATAGCAACAGACATACAAACTAAAGAATTACAAAAACAAATTA
CAAAATTCAAAATTTTATCGATAAGCTTGGGAGTTCCGCGTTACATAACTTACGGTAAATGGCCCGCCTG
GCTGACCGCCCAACGACCCCCGCCCATTGACGTCAATAATGACGTATGTTCCCATAGTAACGCCAATAGG
GACTTTCCATTGACGTCAATGGGTGGAGTATTTACGGTAAACTGCCCACTTGGCAGTACATCAAGTGTAT
CATATGCCAAGTACGCCCCCTATTGACGTCAATGACGGTAAATGGCCCGCCTGGCATTATGCCCAGTACA
TGACCTTATGGGACTTTCCTACTTGGCAGTACATCTACGTATTAGTCATCGCTATTACCATGGTGATGCG
GTTTTGGCAGTACATCAATGGGCGTGGATAGCGGTTTGACTCACGGGGATTTCCAAGTCTCCACCCCATT
GACGTCAATGGGAGTTTGTTTTGGCACCAAAATCAACGGGACTTTCCAAAATGTCGTAACAACTCCGCCC
CATTGACGCAAATGGGCGGTAGGCGTGTACGGTGGGAGGTCTATATAAGCAGAGCTCGTTTAGTGAACCG
TCAGATCGCCTGGAGACGCCATCCACGCTGTTTTGACCTCCATAGAAGACACCGACTCTAGAATGGACTA
CAAGGACGACGATGACAAGGTGAGCAAGGGCGAGGAGAATAACATGGCCATCATCAAGGAGTTCATGCGC
TTCAAGGTGCGCATGGAGGGCTCCGTGAACGGCCACGAGTTCGAGATCGAGGGCGAGGGCGAGGGCCGCC
CCTACGAGGGCTTTCAGACCGTTAAGCTGAAGGTGACCAAGGGTGGCCCCCTGCCCTTCGCCTGGGACAT
CTTGTCCCCTCAGTTCACCTACGGCTCCAAGGCCTACGTGAAGCACCCCGCCGACATCCCCGACTACCTC
AAGCTGTCCTTCCCCGAGGGCTTCAAGTGGGAGCGCGTGATGAACTTCGAGGACGGCGGCGTGGTGACCG
TGACTCAGGACTCCTCCCTGCAGGACGGCGAGTTCATCTACAAGGTGAAGCTGCGCGGCACCAACTTCCC
CTCCGACGGCCCCGTAATGCAGAAGAAGACCATGGGCATGGAGGCCTCCTCCGAGCGGATGTACCCCGAG
GACGGCGCCCTGAAGGGCGAGGACAAGCTCAGGCTGAAGCTGAAGGACGGCGGCCACTACACCTCCGAGG
TCAAGACCACCTACAAGGCCAAGAAGCCCGTGCAGTTGCCCGGCGCCTACATCGTCGACATCAAGTTGGA
CATCACCTCCCACAACGAGGACTACACCATCGTGGAACAGTACGAACGCGCCGAGGGCCGCCACTCCACC
GGCGGCATGGACGAGCTGTACAAGGATATCTCCGGAGGTATGGTCTTCACACTCGAAGATTTCGTTGGGG
ACTGGCGACAGACAGCCGGCTACAACCTGGACCAAGTCCTTGAACAGGGAGGTGTGTCCAGTTTGTTTCA
GAATCTCGGGGTGTCCGTAACTCCGATCCAAAGGATTGTCCTGAGCGGTGAAAATGGGCTGAAGATCGAC
ATCCATGTCATCATCCCGTATGAAGGTCTGAGCGGCGACCAAATGGGCCAGATCGAAAAAATTTTTAAGG
TGGTGTACCCTGTGGATGATCATCACTTTAAGGTGATCCTGCACTATGGCACACTGGTAATCGACGGGGT
TACGCCGAACATGATCGACTATTTCGGACGGCCGTATGAAGGCATCGCCGTGTTCGACGGCAAAAAGATC
ACTGTAACAGGGACCCTGTGGAACGGCAACAAAATTATCGACGAGCGCCTGATCAACCCCGACGGCTCCC
TGCTGTTCCGAGTAACCATCAACGGAGTGACCGGCTGGCGGCTGTGCGAACGCATTCTGGCGTAAGGATC
CGGACTAGTTAACGCGTCGACCAGTGGTCGACCCTGTGGAATGTGTGTCAGTTAGGGTGTGGAAAGTCCC
CAGGCTCCCCAGCAGGCAGAAGTATGCAAAGCATGCATCTCAATTAGTCAGCAACCAGGTGTGGAAAGTC
CCCAGGCTCCCCAGCAGGCAGAAGTATGCAAAGCATGCATCTCAATTAGTCAGCAACCATAGTCCCGCCC
CTAACTCCGCCCATCCCGCCCCTAACTCCGCCCAGTTCCGCCCATTCTCCGCCCCATGGCTGACTAATTT
TTTTTATTTATGCAGAGGCCGAGGCCGCCTCGGCCTCTGAGCTATTCCAGAAGTAGTGAGGAGGCTTTTT
TGGAGGCCTAGGCTTTTGCAAAAAGCTTACCATGACCGAGTACAAGCCCACGGTGCGCCTCGCCACCCGC
GACGACGTCCCCAGGGCCGTACGCACCCTCGCCGCCGCGTTCGCCGACTACCCCGCCACGCGCCACACCG
TCGATCCGGACCGCCACATCGAGCGGGTCACCGAGCTGCAAGAACTCTTCCTCACGCGCGTCGGGCTCGA
CATCGGCAAGGTGTGGGTCGCGGACGACGGCGCCGCGGTGGCGGTCTGGACCACGCCGGAGAGCGTCGAA
GCGGGGGCGGTGTTCGCCGAGATCGGCCCGCGCATGGCCGAGTTGAGCGGTTCCCGGCTGGCCGCGCAGC
AACAGATGGAAGGCCTCCTGGCGCCGCACCGGCCCAAGGAGCCCGCGTGGTTCCTGGCCACCGTCGGCGT
CTCGCCCGACCACCAGGGCAAGGGTCTGGGCAGCGCCGTCGTGCTCCCCGGAGTGGAGGCGGCCGAGCGC
GCCGGGGTGCCCGCCTTCCTGGAGACCTCCGCGCCCCGCAACCTCCCCTTCTACGAGCGGCTCGGCTTCA
CCGTCACCGCCGACGTCGAGGTGCCCGAAGGACCGCGCACCTGGTGCATGACCCGCAAGCCCGGTGCCTG
ACGCCCGCCCCACGACCCGCAGCGCCCGACCGAAAGGAGCGCACGACCCCATGCATCGCCAGTCGACAAT
CAACCTCTGGATTACAAAATTTGTGAAAGATTGACTGGTATTCTTAACTATGTTGCTCCTTTTACGCTAT
GTGGATACGCTGCTTTAATGCCTTTGTATCATGCTATTGCTTCCCGTATGGCTTTCATTTTCTCCTCCTT
GTATAAATCCTGGTTGCTGTCTCTTTATGAGGAGTTGTGGCCCGTTGTCAGGCAACGTGGCGTGGTGTGC
ACTGTGTTTGCTGACGCAACCCCCACTGGTTGGGGCATTGCCACCACCTGTCAGCTCCTTTCCGGGACTT
TCGCTTTCCCCCTCCCTATTGCCACGGCGGAACTCATCGCCGCCTGCCTTGCCCGCTGCTGGACAGGGGC
TCGGCTGTTGGGCACTGACAATTCCGTGGTGTTGTCGGGGAAGCTGACGTCCTTTCCATGGCTGCTCGCC
TGTGTTGCCACCTGGATTCTGCGCGGGACGTCCTTCTGCTACGTCCCTTCGGCCCTCAATCCAGCGGACC
TTCCTTCCCGCGGCCTGCTGCCGGCTCTGCGGCCTCTTCCGCGTCTTCGCCTTCGCCCTCAGACGAGTCG
GATCTCCCTTTGGGCCGCCTCCCCGCCTGGAATTCGAGCTCGGTACCTTTAAGACCAATGACTTACAAGG
CAGCTGTAGATCTTAGCCACTTTTTAAAAGAAAAGGGGGGACTGGAAGGGCTAATTCACTCCCAACGAAG
ACAAGATCTGCTTTTTGCTTGTACTGGGTCTCTCTGGTTAGACCAGATCTGAGCCTGGGAGCTCTCTGGC
TAACTAGGGAACCCACTGCTTAAGCCTCAATAAAGCTTGCCTTGAGTGCTTCAAGTAGTGTGTGCCCGTC
TGTTGTGTGACTCTGGTAACTAGAGATCCCTCAGACCCTTTTAGTCAGTGTGGAAAATCTCTAGCAGTAG
TAGTTCATGTCATCTTATTATTCAGTATTTATAACTTGCAAAGAAATGAATATCAGAGAGTGAGAGGAAC
TTGTTTATTGCAGCTTATAATGGTTACAAATAAAGCAATAGCATCACAAATTTCACAAATAAAGCATTTT
TTTCACTGCATTCTAGTTGTGGTTTGTCCAAACTCATCAATGTATCTTATCATGTCTGGCTCTAGCTATC
CCGCCCCTAACTCCGCCCATCCCGCCCCTAACTCCGCCCAGTTCCGCCCATTCTCCGCCCCATGGCTGAC
TAATTTTTTTTATTTATGCAGAGGCCGAGGCCGCCTCGGCCTCTGAGCTATTCCAGAAGTAGTGAGGAGG
CTTTTTTGGAGGCCTAGGGACGTACCCAATTCGCCCTATAGTGAGTCGTATTACGCGCGCTCACTGGCCG
TCGTTTTACAACGTCGTGACTGGGAAAACCCTGGCGTTACCCAACTTAATCGCCTTGCAGCACATCCCCC
TTTCGCCAGCTGGCGTAATAGCGAAGAGGCCCGCACCGATCGCCCTTCCCAACAGTTGCGCAGCCTGAAT
GGCGAATGGG
[124 nt withheld, positions 6731-6854]
C
[91 nt withheld, positions 6856-6946]
A
[49 nt withheld, positions 6948-6996]
CCTTTGACGTTGGAGTCCACGTTCTTT
[37 nt withheld, positions 7024-7060]
ACCCTATCTCGGTCTATTCTTTTGATTTATAAGGGATTTTGCCGATTTCGGCCTATTGGTTAAAAAATGA
GCTGATTTAACAAAAATTTAACGCGAATTTTAACAAAATATTAACGCTTACAATTTAGGTGGCACTTTTC
GGGGAAATGTGCGCGGAACCCCTATTTGTTTATTTTTCTAAATACATTCAAATATGTATCCGCTCATGAG
ACAATAACCCTGATAAATGCTTCAATAATATTGAAAAAGGAAGAGTATGAGTATTCAACATTTCCGTGTC
GCCCTTATTCCCTTTTTTGCGGCATTTTGCCTTCCTGTTTTTGCTCACCCAGAAACGCTGGTGAAAGTAA
AAGATGCTGAAGATCAGTTGGGTGCACGAGTGGGTTACATCGAACTGGATCTCAACAGCGGTAAGATCCT
TGAGAGTTTTCGCCCCGAAGAACGTTTTCCAATGATGAGCACTTTTAAAGTTCTGCTATGTGGCGCGGTA
TTATCCCGTATTGACGCCGGGCAAGAGCAACTCGGTCGCCGCATACACTATTCTCAGAATGACTTGGTTG
AGTACTCACCAGTCACAGAAAAGCATCTTACGGATGGCATGACAGTAAGAGAATTATGCAGTGCTGCCAT
AACCATGAGTGATAACACTGCGGCCAACTTACTTCTGACAACGATCGGAGGACCGAAGGAGCTAACCGCT
TTTTTGCACAACATGGGGGATCATGTAACTCGCCTTGATCGTTGGGAACCGGAGCTGAATGAAGCCATAC
CAAACGACGAGCGTGACACCACGATGCCTGTAGCAATGGCAACAACGTTGCGCAAACTATTAACTGGCGA
ACTACTTACTCTAGCTTCCCGGCAACAATTAATAGACTGGATGGAGGCGGATAAAGTTGCAGGACCACTT
CTGCGCTCGGCCCTTCCGGCTGGCTGGTTTATTGCTGATAAATCTGGAGCCGGTGAGCGTGGGTCTCGCG
GTATCATTGCAGCACTGGGGCCAGATGGTAAGCCCTCCCGTATCGTAGTTATCTACACGACGGGGAGTCA
GGCAACTATGGATGAACGAAATAGACAGATCGCTGAGATAGGTGCCTCACTGATTAAGCATTGGTAACTG
TCAGACCAAGTTTACTCATATATACTTTAGATTGATTTAAAACTTCATTTTTAATTTAAAAGGATCTAGG
TGAAGATCCTTTTTGATAATCTCATGACCAAAATCCCTTAACGTGAGTTTTCGTTCCACTGAGCGTCAGA
CCCCGTAGAAAAGATCAAAGGATCTTCTTGAGATCCTTTTTTTCTGCGCGTAATCTGCTGCTTGCAAACA
AAAAAACCACCGCTACCAGCGGTGGTTTGTTTGCCGGATCAAGAGCTACCAACTCTTTTTCCGAAGGTAA
CTGGCTTCAGCAGAGCGCAGATACCAAATACTGTTCTTCTAGTGTAGCCGTAGTTAGGCCACCACTTCAA
GAACTCTGTAGCACCGCCTACATACCTCGCTCTGCTAATCCTGTTACCAGTGGCTGCTGCCAGTGGCGAT
AAGTCGTGTCTTACCGGGTTGGACTCAAGACGATAGTTACCGGATAAGGCGCAGCGGTCGGGCTGAACGG
GGGGTTCGTGCACACAGCCCAGCTTGGAGCGAACGACCTACACCGAACTGAGATACCTACAGCGTGAGCT
ATGAGAAAGCGCCACGCTTCCCGAAGGGAGAAAGGCGGACAGGTATCCGGTAAGCGGCAGGGTCGGAACA
GGAGAGCGCACGAGGGAGCTTCCAGGGGGAAACGCCTGGTATCTTTATAGTCCTGTCGGGTTTCGCCACC
TCTGACTTGAGCGTCGATTTTTGTGATGCTCGTCAGGGGGGCGGAGCCTATGGAAAAACGCCAGCAACGC
GGCCTTTTTACGGTTCCTGGCCTTTTGCTGGCCTTTTGCTCACATG
Features (pLannotate 1.2.2; 31 found; start..end, strand, type, name):
      1..121     +  rep_origin     RSF ori (fragment): Plasmids containing the RSF 1030 origin of replication can be propagated in E. coli cells that contain additional plasmids with compatible origins.
    123..215     +  CDS            lacI (fragment): lac repressor; lacI; The lac repressor binds to the lac operator to inhibit transcription in E. coli. This inhibition can be relieved by adding lactose or isopropyl-β-D-thiogalactopyranoside (IPTG).
    228..249     +  protein_bind   CAP binding site: CAP binding activates transcription in the presence of cAMP. E. coli catabolite activator protein
    264..294     +  promoter       lac promoter: promoter for the E. coli lac operon
    302..318     +  protein_bind   lac operator: The lac repressor binds to the lac operator to inhibit transcription in E. coli. This inhibition can be relieved by adding lactose or isopropyl-β-D-thiogalactopyranoside (IPTG). lac repressor encoded by lacI
    363..381     +  promoter       T3 promoter: promoter for bacteriophage T3 RNA polymerase
    409..635     +  promoter       RSV promoter: Rous sarcoma virus enhancer/promoter
    636..816     +  LTR            5' LTR (truncated): truncated 5' long terminal repeat (LTR) from HIV-1
    863..988     +  misc_feature   HIV-1 Ψ: packaging signal of human immunodeficiency virus type 1
    972..1335    +  CDS            HIV-1 gag (fragment): gag protein from human immunodeficiency virus 1; gag
   1481..1714    +  misc_feature   RRE: The Rev response element (RRE) of HIV-1 allows for Rev-dependent mRNA export from the nucleus to the cytoplasm.
   2091..2191    +  CDS            Rev (fragment): human immunodeficiency virus 1 (HIV-1) Rev protein; rev; enhances nuclear export of unspliced and incompletely spliced viral mRNAs
   2210..2326    +  misc_feature   cPPT/CTS: central polypurine tract and central termination sequence of HIV-1
   2349..2652    +  enhancer       CMV enhancer: human cytomegalovirus immediate early enhancer
   2653..2856    +  promoter       CMV promoter: human cytomegalovirus (CMV) immediate early promoter
   2939..2959    +  CDS            FLAG (fragment): FLAG® epitope tag, followed by an enterokinase cleavage site
   2960..3664    +  CDS            LSSmOrange: LSSmOrange is a basic (constitutively fluorescent) long stokes shift fluorescent protein published in 2012, derived from Discosoma sp.. It has moderate acid sensitivity.
   3680..4195    +  CDS            Nluc: NanoLuc® luciferase human codon-optimized
   4243..4572    +  promoter       SV40 promoter: SV40 enhancer and early promoter
   4582..5181    +  CDS            PuroR: puromycin N-acetyltransferase; pac from Streptomyces alboniger; confers resistance to puromycin
   5248..5836    +  misc_feature   WPRE: woodchuck hepatitis virus posttranscriptional regulatory element
   5853..5921    +  CDS            nef (fragment): NEF_HV1Z2 - Experimental evidence at protein level: Swiss-Prot protein existence level 1. Extracellular Nef protein targets CD4(+) T-lymphocytes for apoptosis by interacting with CXCR4 surface receptors. From Human immunodeficiency virus type 1 group M subtype D (isolate Z2/CDC-Z34) (HIV-1).
   5923..6156    +  LTR            3' LTR (ΔU3): self-inactivating 3' long terminal repeat (LTR) from HIV-1
   6228..6349    +  polyA_signal   SV40 poly(A) signal: SV40 polyadenylation signal
   6389..6524    +  rep_origin     SV40 ori: SV40 origin of replication
   6545..6563    -  promoter       T7 promoter: promoter for bacteriophage T7 RNA polymerase
   6571..6726    +  CDS            lacZα (fragment): LacZα fragment of β-galactosidase; lacZ fragment
   6731..7159    +  rep_origin     f1 ori (sequence partly withheld): f1 bacteriophage origin of replication; arrow indicates direction of (+) strand synthesis
   7212..7316    +  promoter       AmpR promoter: bla
   7317..8177    +  CDS            AmpR: β-lactamase; bla; confers resistance to ampicillin, carbenicillin, and related antibiotics
   8348..8936    +  rep_origin     ori: high-copy-number ColE1/pMB1/pBR322/pUC origin of replication
