[The description below was written by a language model from this plasmid's Addgene catalogue record and pLannotate feature annotations shown in this document.]
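Description:
pLenti_CMV:Flag-OgNLuc_SV40:PuroR is a roughly 9 kb third-generation-style, self-inactivating HIV-1 lentiviral transfer vector for expressing a bioluminescent-fluorescent fusion reporter in mammalian cells. It is maintained in E. coli as a high-copy plasmid through a ColE1/pUC-type origin with ampicillin resistance (β-lactamase). The backbone also carries an f1 origin, an SV40 origin, and leftover cloning-vector elements such as lac promoter/operator, T3 and T7 promoters, and lacZα and lacI fragments. A short annotated RSF origin fragment is probably a partial homology match rather than a functional element.

The viral portion begins with an RSV promoter fused to a truncated 5' LTR, which drives Tat-independent production of the genomic RNA in packaging cells. This is followed by the Ψ packaging signal with a partial gag sequence, the Rev response element for nuclear export, and the cPPT/CTS, which aids transduction. The ΔU3 3' LTR inactivates the viral promoter after integration, and an SV40 poly(A) signal lies downstream of it.

Between these elements, the CMV enhancer/promoter drives the synthetic 1,236 bp OgNLuc "Orange LumiFluor" insert. It consists of an N-terminal FLAG tag, an orange fluorescent protein annotated as LSSmOrange, and human codon-optimised NanoLuc luciferase. In LumiFluor designs of this kind, energy from the luciferase reaction is transferred to the fluorescent protein, shifting emission toward orange. A downstream SV40 promoter drives puromycin N-acetyltransferase for selecting transduced cells, and a WPRE enhances transcript expression.

The construct serves to make transient or stable reporter-expressing cells. The associated publication concerns multiplexed bioluminescence microscopy, in which spectrally distinct reporters are distinguished.
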