Addgene plasmid #183038: pLenti_CMV:Flag-OgNLuc_SV40:PuroR
Purpose: Expresses the FLAG-tagged OgNLuc (Orange LumiFluor) in mammalian cells.
Depositing lab: Antonio Amelio. Depositing organization: University of North Carolina at Chapel Hill. Publication: Multiplexed bioluminescence microscopy via phasor analysis. Yao Z, Brennan CK, Scipioni L, Chen H, Ng KK, Tedeschi G, Parag-Sharma K, Amelio AL, Gratton E, Digman MA, Prescher JA. Nat Methods. 2022 Jul;19(7):893-898. doi: 10.1038/s41592-022-01529-9. Epub 2022 Jun 23. PubMed 35739310.
Backbone
  Vector backbone: pLenti
  Vector type: Mammalian Expression, Lentiviral
  Selectable markers: Puromycin
Growth in bacteria
  Bacterial resistance: Ampicillin, 100 μg/mL
  Growth temperature: 37°C
  Growth strain: NEB Stable
  Copy number: High Copy
Gene/Insert
  Gene/Insert name: OgNLuc LumiFluor
  Species: Synthetic
  Insert size (bp): 1236
  Promoter: CMV
  Tag / fusion protein: FLAG (N terminal on insert)
  Cloning method: Restriction Enzyme; 5′ cloning site XbaI (unknown if destroyed); 3′ cloning site BamHI (unknown if destroyed)
  Sequencing primers: 5′ CMV
Terms and licenses: Academic/Nonprofit Terms; Industry Terms: Not Available to Industry
How to cite: pLenti_CMV:Flag-OgNLuc_SV40:PuroR was a gift from Antonio Amelio (Addgene plasmid # 183038 ; http://n2t.net/addgene:183038 ; RRID:Addgene_183038)
